Addgene plasmid #73006: pBP-L2U3H03
Purpose: L2U3H03 terminator
Depositing lab: Paul Freemont. Depositing organization: Imperial College London. Publication: EcoFlex: A Multifunctional MoClo Kit for E. coli Synthetic Biology. Moore SJ, Lai HE, Kelwick RJ, Chee SM, Bell DJ, Polizzi KM, Freemont PS. ACS Synth Biol. 2016 May 2. 10.1021/acssynbio.6b00031 PubMed 27096716.
Backbone
  Vector backbone: pSB1C3
  Backbone manufacturer: iGEM
  Backbone size w/o insert (bp): 2147
  Vector type: Synthetic Biology
Growth in bacteria
  Bacterial resistance: Chloramphenicol, 25 μg/mL
  Growth temperature: 37°C
  Growth strain: JM109
  Copy number: High Copy
Gene/Insert
  Gene/Insert name: L2U3H03 terminator
  Species: Synthetic
  Mutation: CAT gene - C435G (nucleotide) - silent mutagenesis to remove BsmBI site
  Cloning method: Restriction Enzyme; 5′ cloning site Unknown (unknown if destroyed); 3′ cloning site Unknown (unknown if destroyed)
  Sequencing primers: 5′ VF2 (5' tgccacctgacgtctaagaa 3'); 3′ VR (5' attaccgcctttgagtgagc 3')
Terms and licenses: Academic/Nonprofit Terms; Industry Terms: Not Available to Industry
How to cite: pBP-L2U3H03 was a gift from Paul Freemont (Addgene plasmid # 73006 ; http://n2t.net/addgene:73006 ; RRID:Addgene_73006)
