[The description below was written by a language model from this plasmid's Addgene catalogue record and pLannotate feature annotations shown in this document.]
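Description:
pBP-L2U3H03 is a small bacterial parts plasmid from the EcoFlex MoClo kit for E. coli synthetic biology, storing a single synthetic transcription terminator, L2U3H03, in a pSB1C3-derived backbone. The vector is classed as a synthetic biology plasmid and is maintained in E. coli at high copy through a ColE1/pMB1/pUC-type origin of replication. Selection is by chloramphenicol, conferred by a cat (chloramphenicol acetyltransferase) gene driven by its native cat promoter and followed by a phage lambda t0 terminator. The record notes a silent C435G change in the cat coding sequence that removes a BsmBI site. This is consistent with domesticating the backbone for Type IIS (Golden Gate/MoClo) assembly, where internal recognition sites would interfere.

The feature table spans the full 2,147 nt sequence, the same figure the catalogue gives for the backbone without insert, so the recorded sizes do not separate insert from backbone. The automated annotation does not label the L2U3H03 part itself. It finds a BioBrick prefix remnant, a putative bacterial terminator upstream on the opposite strand, and a his operon terminator downstream. These flanking terminators are standard pSB1C3 elements that insulate the cloning region from read-through transcription. The unannotated stretch between the prefix and the his operon terminator presumably holds the terminator part, but the record does not state its coordinates, and the cloning sites are listed as unknown. There is no promoter, coding sequence or reporter in the payload. The plasmid serves as a source of a terminator module to be combined with promoter, ribosome binding site and coding sequence parts when building transcription units in the EcoFlex hierarchy.
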