Features (pLannotate 1.2.2; 7 found; start..end, strand, type, name):
     86..129     -  terminator     bacterial terminator: putative bacterial transcription terminator
    132..151     +  misc_feature   BioBrick prefix: BioBrick prefix for parts that start with "ATG"
    252..309     +  terminator     his operon terminator: This putative transcriptin terminator from the E. coli his operon has a 2-bp deletion introduced during synthesis. Its efficiency has not been determined.
    504..1092    -  rep_origin     ori: high-copy-number ColE1/pMB1/pBR322/pUC origin of replication
   1275..1369    -  terminator     lambda t0 terminator: transcription terminator from phage lambda
   1393..2049    -  CDS            cat: CAT_ECOLX - Experimental evidence at protein level: Swiss-Prot protein existence level 1. This enzyme is an effector of chloramphenicol resistance in bacteria. From Escherichia coli. This protein is used as a marker in many commonly used cloning vectors, such as pACYC184.
   2050..2147    -  promoter       cat promoter: promoter of the E. coli cat gene encoding chloramphenicol acetyltransferase
>Addgene plasmid #73006 | pBP-L2U3H03 | depositor full sequence | sequence record 447490 | pBP-L2U3H03 sequence 2147 bps
CGATCAACTCGAGTGCCACCTGACGTCTAAGAAACCATTATTATCATGACATTAACCTATAAAAATAGGC
GTATCACGAGGCAGAATTTCAGATAAAAAAAATCCTTAGCTTTCGCTAAGGATGATTTCTGGAATTCGCG
GCCGCTTCTAGAATCTAGAGACGCATATGGGTCTCATCGATAGCGTGACCGGCGCATCGGTCACGCTATT
TGTTGAGTGTTAGAGACCGCATGCCGTCTCATTAGCTGCAGTCCGGCAAAAAAGGGCAAGGTGTCACCAC
CCTGCCCTTTTTCTTTAAAACCGAAAAGATTACTTCGCGTTATGCAGGCTTCCTCGCTCACTGACTCGCT
GCGCTCGGTCGTTCGGCTGCGGCGAGCGGTATCAGCTCACTCAAAGGCGGTAATACGGTTATCCACAGAA
TCAGGGGATAACGCAGGAAAGAACATGTGAGCAAAAGGCCAGCAAAAGGCCAGGAACCGTAAAAAGGCCG
CGTTGCTGGCGTTTTTCCACAGGCTCCGCCCCCCTGACGAGCATCACAAAAATCGACGCTCAAGTCAGAG
GTGGCGAAACCCGACAGGACTATAAAGATACCAGGCGTTTCCCCCTGGAAGCTCCCTCGTGCGCTCTCCT
GTTCCGACCCTGCCGCTTACCGGATACCTGTCCGCCTTTCTCCCTTCGGGAAGCGTGGCGCTTTCTCATA
GCTCACGCTGTAGGTATCTCAGTTCGGTGTAGGTCGTTCGCTCCAAGCTGGGCTGTGTGCACGAACCCCC
CGTTCAGCCCGACCGCTGCGCCTTATCCGGTAACTATCGTCTTGAGTCCAACCCGGTAAGACACGACTTA
TCGCCACTGGCAGCAGCCACTGGTAACAGGATTAGCAGAGCGAGGTATGTAGGCGGTGCTACAGAGTTCT
TGAAGTGGTGGCCTAACTACGGCTACACTAGAAGAACAGTATTTGGTATCTGCGCTCTGCTGAAGCCAGT
TACCTTCGGAAAAAGAGTTGGTAGCTCTTGATCCGGCAAACAAACCACCGCTGGTAGCGGTGGTTTTTTT
GTTTGCAAGCAGCAGATTACGCGCAGAAAAAAAGGATCTCAAGAAGATCCTTTGATCTTTTCTACGGGGT
CTGACGCTCAGTGGAACGAAAACTCACGTTAAGGGATTTTGGTCATGAGATTATCAAAAAGGATCTTCAC
CTAGATCCTTTTAAATTAAAAATGAAGTTTTAAATCAATCTAAAGTATATATGAGTAAACTTGGTCTGAC
AGCTCGAGGCTTGGATTCTCACCAATAAAAAACGCCCGGCGGCAACCGAGCGTTCTGAACAAATCCAGAT
GGAGTTCTGAGGTCATTACTGGATCTATCAACAGGAGTCCAAGCGAGCTCGATATCAAATTACGCCCCGC
CCTGCCACTCATCGCAGTACTGTTGTAATTCATTAAGCATTCTGCCGACATGGAAGCCATCACAAACGGC
ATGATGAACCTGAATCGCCAGCGGCATCAGCACCTTGTCGCCTTGCGTATAATATTTGCCCATGGTGAAA
ACGGGGGCGAAGAAGTTGTCCATATTGGCCACGTTTAAATCAAAACTGGTGAAACTCACCCAGGGATTGG
CTGACACGAAAAACATATTCTCAATAAACCCTTTAGGGAAATAGGCCAGGTTTTCACCGTAACACGCCAC
ATCTTGCGAATATATGTGTAGAAACTGCCGGAAATCGTCGTGGTATTCACTCCAGAGCGATGAAAACGTT
TCAGTTTGCTCATGGAAAACGGTGTAACAAGGGTGAACACTATCCCATATCACCAGCTCACCGTCTTTCA
TTGCCATACGAAATTCCGGATGAGCATTCATCAGGCGGGCAAGAATGTGAATAAAGGCCGGATAAAACTT
GTGCTTATTTTTCTTTACGGTCTTTAAAAAGGCCGTAATATCCAGCTGAACGGTCTGGTTATAGGTACAT
TGAGCAACTGACTGAAATGCCTCAAAATGTTCTTTACGATGCCATTGGGATATATCAACGGTGGTATATC
CAGTGATTTTTTTCTCCATTTTAGCTTCCTTAGCTCCTGAAAATCTCGATAACTCAAAAAATACGCCCGG
TAGTGATCTTATTTCATTATGGTGAAAGTTGGAACCTCTTACGTGCC
