>Addgene plasmid #73006 | pBP-L2U3H03 | depositor partial sequence | sequence record 133857 | Cloned between NdeI and SphI in pBP backbone
CATATGGGTCTCATCGATAGCGTGACCGGCGCATCGGTCACGCTATTTGTTGAGTGTTAGAGACCGCATG
C
