>Addgene plasmid #73006 | pBP-L2U3H03 | addgene partial sequence | sequence record 140976 | RNAde-BB-1F 5'-tgccacctgacgtctaagaa-3'
ATAGGCGTATCACGAGGCAGAATTTCAGATAAAAAAAATCCTTAGCTTTCGCTAAGGATGATTTCTGGAA
TTCGCGGCCGCTTCTAGAATCTAGAGACGCATATGGGTCTCATCGATAGCGTGACCGGCGCATCGGTCAC
GCTATTTGTTGAGTGTTAGAGACCGCATGCCGTCTCATTAGCTGCAGTCCGGCAAAAAAGGGCAAGGTGT
CACCACCCTGCCCTTTTTCTTTAAAACCGAAAAGATTACTTCGCGTTATGCAGGCTTCCTCGCTCACTGA
CTCGCTGCGCTCGGTCGTTCGGCTGCGGCGAGCGGTATCAGCTCACTCAAAGGCGGTAATACGGTTATCC
ACAGAATCAGGGGATAACGCAGGAAAGAACATGTGAGCAAAAGGCCAGCAAAAGGCCAGGAACCGTAAAA
AGGCCGCGTTGCTGGCGTTTTTCCACAGGCTCCGCCCCCCTGACGAGCATCACAAAAATCGACGCTCAAG
TCAGAGGTGGCGAAACCCGACAGGACTATAAAGATACCAGGCGTTTCCCCCTGGAAGCTCCCTCGTGCGC
TCTCCTGTTCCGACCCTGCCGCTTACCGGATACCTGTCCGCCTTTCTCCCTTCGGGAAGCGTGGCGCTTT
CTCATAGCTCACGCTGTAGGTATCTCAGTTCGGTGTAGGTCGTTCGCTCCAAGCTGGGCTGTGTGCACGA
ACCCCCCGTTCAGCCCGACCGCTGCGCCTTATCCGGTAACTATCGTCTTGAGTCCAACCCGGTAAGACAC
GACTTATCGCCACTGGCAGCAGCCACTGGTAACAGGATTAGCAGAGCGAGGTATGTAGGCGGTGCTACAG
AGTTCTTGA
