>Addgene plasmid #73006 | pBP-L2U3H03 | addgene partial sequence | sequence record 141396 | RNAde-BB-2R 5'-attaccgcctttgagtgagc -3'
GCAGCGAGTCAGTGAGCGAGGAAGCCTGCATAACGCGAAGTAATCTTTTCGGTTTTAAAGAAAAAGGGCA
GGGTGGTGACACCTTGCCCTTTTTTGCCGGACTGCAGCTAATGAGACGGCATGCGGTCTCTAACACTCAA
CAAATAGCGTGACCGATGCGCCGGTCACGCTATCGATGAGACCCATATGCGTCTCTAGATTCTAGAAGCG
GCCGCGAATTCCAGAAATCATCCTTAGCGAAAGCTAAGGATTTTTTTTATCTGAAATTCTGCCTCGTGAT
ACGCCTATTTTTATAGGTTAATGTCATGATAATAATGGTTTCTTAGACGTCAGGTGGCACTCGAGTTGAT
CGGGCACGTAAGAGGTTCCAACTTTCACCATAATGAAATAAGATCACTACCGGGCGTATTTTTTGAGTTA
TCGAGATTTTCAGGAGCTAAGGAAGCTAAAATGGAGAAAAAAATCACTGGATATACCACCGTTGATATAT
CCCAATGGCATCGTAAAGAACATTTTGAGGCATTTCAGTCAGTTGCTCAATGTACCTATAACCAGACCGT
TCAGCTGGATATTACGGCCTTTTTAAAGACCGTAAAGAAAAATAAGCACAAGTTTTATCCGGCCTTTATT
CACATTCTTGCCCGCCTGATGAATGCTCATCCGGAATTTCGTATGGCAATGAAAGACGGTGAGCTGGTGA
TATGGGATAGTGTTCACCCTTGTTACACCGTTTTCCATGAGCAAACTGAAACGTTTTCATCGCTCTGGAG
TGA
